Addgene plasmid #83289: pcDNA3-ProCY-N
Purpose: Express ProCY-N negative control sensor
Depositing lab: Huiwang Ai. Depositing organization: University of California, Riverside. Publication: A Genetically Encoded FRET Sensor for Hypoxia and Prolyl Hydroxylases. Youssef S, Ren W, Ai HW. ACS Chem Biol. 2016 Jul 14. 10.1021/acschembio.6b00330 PubMed 27385075.
Backbone
  Vector backbone: pcDNA3
  Backbone size w/o insert (bp): 5400
  Total vector size (bp): 7300
  Vector type: Mammalian Expression
  Selectable markers: Neomycin (select with G418)
Growth in bacteria
  Bacterial resistance: Ampicillin, 100 μg/mL
  Growth temperature: 37°C
  Growth strain: DH5alpha
  Copy number: High Copy
Gene/Insert
  Gene/Insert name: ProCY-N negative control fluorescent sensor
  Species: Synthetic
  Insert size (bp): 1900
  Promoter: CMV
  Cloning method: Restriction Enzyme; 5′ cloning site HindIII (not destroyed); 3′ cloning site XbaI (not destroyed)
  Sequencing primers: 5′ pCMV; 3′ Sp6
Terms and licenses: Academic/Nonprofit Terms; Industry Terms: Not Available to Industry
How to cite: pcDNA3-ProCY-N was a gift from Huiwang Ai (Addgene plasmid # 83289 ; http://n2t.net/addgene:83289 ; RRID:Addgene_83289)
