[The description below was written by a language model from this plasmid's Addgene catalogue record.]
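Description:
pcDNA3-ProCY-N is a mammalian expression plasmid built on the pcDNA3 backbone (about 5.4 kb), carrying a synthetic insert of roughly 1.9 kb for a total size of about 7.3 kb. It is maintained in E. coli as a high-copy plasmid under ampicillin selection. It also carries a neomycin resistance marker, so transfected mammalian cells can be selected with G418, for example to derive stable lines. The insert was placed between HindIII and XbaI sites, both of which remain intact, so the coding region can be excised or replaced by restriction cloning.

The payload is ProCY-N, a negative control version of a genetically encoded fluorescent sensor, expressed from the strong constitutive CMV promoter. The associated work describes a FRET-based sensor for hypoxia and prolyl hydroxylase activity. In such sensors, changes in energy transfer between two fluorescent proteins report a biochemical event, here proline hydroxylation, which depends on oxygen availability. As the negative control, ProCY-N is presumably meant to be expressed alongside the responsive sensor, so that signal changes unrelated to prolyl hydroxylase activity can be recognised and discounted. The record does not state how ProCY-N differs from the active sensor, which fluorescent proteins form the FRET pair, or what sensing domains or tags are present. No feature table is provided, so the detailed architecture of the insert and the individual backbone elements cannot be described beyond these catalogue fields.
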