>Addgene plasmid #83289 | pcDNA3-ProCY-N | addgene partial sequence | sequence record 161487 | CMV-F 5'-CGCAAATGGGCGGTAGGCGTG-3'
GCAGACTCTCTGGCTAACTAGAGAACCCACTGCTTACTGGCTTATCGAAATTAATACGACTCACTATAGG
GAGACCCAAGCTTGCCGCCACCATGGTGAGCAAGGGCGAGGAGCTGTTCACCGGGGTGGTGCCCATCCTG
GTCGAGCTGGACGGCGACGTAAACGGCCACAGGTTCAGCGTGTCCGGCGAGGGCGAGGGCGATGCCACCT
ACGGCAAGCTGACCCTGAAGTTCATCTGCACCACCGGCAAGCTGCCCGTGCCCTGGCCCACCCTCGTGAC
CACCCTGACCTGGGGCGTGCAGTGCTTCAGCCGCTACCCCGACCACATGAAGCAGCACGACTTCTTCAAG
TCCGCCATGCCCGAAGGCTACGTCCAGGAGCGTACCATCTTCTTCAAGGACGACGGCAACTACAAGACCC
GCGCCGAGGTGAAGTTCGAGGGCGACACCCTGGTGAACCGCATCGAGCTGAAGGGCATCGACTTCAAGGA
GGACGGCAACATCCTGGGGCACAAGCTGGAGTACAACTACATCAGCCACAACGTCTATATCACCGCCGAC
AAGCAGAAGAACGGCATCAAGGCCCACTTCAAGATCCGCCACAACATCGAGGACGGCAGCGTGCAGCTCG
CCGACCACTACCAGCAGAACACCCCCATCGGCGACGGCCCCGTGCTGCTGCCCGACAACCACTACCTGAG
CACCCAGTCCGCCCTGAGCAAAGACCCCAACGAGAAGCGCGATCACATGGTCCTGCTGGAGTTCGTGACC
GCCGCCCTGCAGCGCCCAGTGCTGCGCAGCGTGAACAGCCGCGAGCCTAGCCAGGTGATCTTCTGCAACC
GCAGCCCACGCGTGGTGCTGCCTGTGTGGCTGAACTTCGACGGCGAGCCGCAGCCTTACCCTACC
