>Addgene plasmid #83289 | pcDNA3-ProCY-N | addgene partial sequence | sequence record 161493 | BGH-rev 5'-TAGAAGGCACAGTCGAGG-3'
CTATAGAATAGGGCCCTCTAGATTAGAATTCTTTGTACAATTCATTCATACCCTCGGTAATACCAGCAGC
AGTCAAAAATTCTAACAAGACCATGTGGTCTCTCTTTTCGTTTGGATCTTTGAATAAGGCAGATTGATAG
GATAAGTAATGGTTGTCTGGTAACAAGACTGGACCATCACCAATTGGAGTATTTTGTTGATAATGGTCAG
CTAATTGAACACCACCATCTTCAATGTTGTGTCTAATTTTGAAGTTAGCTTTGATACCATTCTTTTGTTT
GTCAGCAGTGATGTAAACATTGTGAGAGTTATAGTTGTATTCCAATTTGTGACCTAAAATGTTACCATCT
TCTTTAAAATCAATACCTTTTAATTCGATTCTATTAACTAAGGTATCACCTTCAAACTTGACTTCAGCTC
TGGTCTTGTAGTTACCGTCATCTTTGAAAAAAATAGTTCTTTCTTGAACATAACCTTCTGGCATGGCAGA
CTTGAAAAAGTCATGTTGTTTCATATGATCTGGGTATCTAGCAAAACATTGAACACCATAACCTAAAGTA
GTGACTAAGGTTGGCCATGGAACTGGCAATTTACCAGTAGTACAGAGTAATTTTAAGGTCAATTTACCGT
ACGTAGCATCACCTTCACCTTCACCGGAGACAGAAAATTTGTGACCATTAACATCACCATCTAATTCAAC
CAAAATTGGGACAACACCAGTGAATAACTCGGTACCAAAACTGCGAAGCTGGAAGTCATCATCCATTGCG
ATGTAAGCAGCCAACATCTCTAAATCAAGGTCGAGCTCACCAC
